>Addgene plasmid #48417 | pFUSB4_ATAC | depositor full sequence | sequence record 70117 | Full Sequence
ATGTTTTCCCAGTCACGACGTTGTAAAACGACGGCCAGTCTTAAGCGTCTCATGGCCTGACCCCGGACCA
AGTGGTGGCCTATCGCCAGCAACATTGGCGGCAAGCAAGCGCTCGAAACGGTGCAGCGGCTGTTGCCGGT
GCTGTGCCAGGACCATGGCCTGACCCCGGACCAAGTGGTGGCTATCGCCAGCAACGGTGGCGGCAAGCAA
GCGCTCGAAACGGTGCAGCGGCTGTTGCCGGTGCTGTGCCAGGACCATGGCCTGACCCCGGACCAAGTGG
TGGCTATCGCCAGCAACATTGGCGGCAAGCAAGCGCTCGAAACGGTGCAGCGGCTGTTGCCGGTGCTGTG
CCAGGACCATGGCCTGACTCCGGACCAAGTGGTGGCTATCGCCAGCCACGATGGCGGCAAGCAAGCGCTC
GAAACGGTGCAGCGGCTGTTGCCGGTGCTGTGCCAGGACCATGGCCTGACCCCGGACCAAGTGGTGGCTA
TCGAGACGTCTAGACCAGCCAGGACAGAAATGCCTCGACTTCGCTGCTACCCAAGGTTGCCGGGTGACGC
ACACCGTGGAAACGGATGAAGGCACGAACCCAGTGGACATAAGCCTGTTCGGTTCGTAAGCTGTAATGCA
AGTAGCGTATGCGCTCACGCAACTGGTCCAGAACCTTGACCGAACGCAGCGGTGGTAACGGCGCAGTGGC
GGTTTTCATGGCTTGTTATGACTGTTTTTTTGGGGTACAGTCTATGCCTCGGGCATCCAAGCAGCAAGCG
CGTTACGCCGTGGGTCGATGTTTGATGTTATGGAGCAGCAACGATGTTACGCAGCAGGGCAGTCGCCCTA
AAACAAAGTTAAACATTATGAGGGAAGCGGTGATCGCCGAAGTATCGACTCAACTATCAGAGGTAGTTGG
CGTCATCGAGCGCCATCTCGAACCGACGTTGCTGGCCGTACATTTGTACGGCTCCGCAGTGGATGGCGGC
CTGAAGCCACACAGTGATATTGATTTGCTGGTTACGGTGACCGTAAGGCTTGATGAAACAACGCGGCGAG
CTTTGATCAACGACCTTTTGGAAACTTCGGCTTCCCCTGGAGAGAGCGAGATTCTCCGCGCTGTAGAAGT
CACCATTGTTGTGCACGACGACATCATTCCGTGGCGTTATCCAGCTAAGCGCGAACTGCAATTTGGAGAA
TGGCAGCGCAATGACATTCTTGCAGGTATCTTCGAGCCAGCCACGATCGACATTGATCTGGCTATCTTGC
TGACAAAAGCAAGAGAACATAGCGTTGCCTTGGTAGGTCCAGCGGCGGAGGAACTCTTTGATCCGGTTCC
TGAACAGGATCTATTTGAGGCGCTAAATGAAACCTTAACGCTATGGAACTCGCCGCCCGACTGGGCTGGC
GATGAGCGAAATGTAGTGCTTACGTTGTCCCGCATTTGGTACAGCGCAGTAACCGGCAAAATCGCGCCGA
AGGATGTCGCTGCCGACTGGGCAATGGAGCGCCTGCCGGCCCAGTATCAGCCCGTCATACTTGAAGCTAG
ACAGGCTTATCTTGGACAAGAAGAAGATCGCTTGGCCTCGCGCGCAGATCAGTTGGAAGAATTTGTCCAC
TACGTGAAAGGCGAGATCACCAAGGTAGTCGGCAAATAACCCTCGAGCCACCCATGACCAAAATCCCTTA
ACGTGAGTTACGCGTCGTTCCACTGAGCGTCAGACCCCGTAGAAAAGATCAAAGGATCTTCTTGAGATCC
TTTTTTTCTGCGCGTAATCTGCTGCTTGCAAACAAAAAAACCACCGCTACCAGCGGTGGTTTGTTTGCCG
GATCAAGAGCTACCAACTCTTTTTCCGAAGGTAACTGGCTTCAGCAGAGCGCAGATACCAAATACTGTCC
TTCTAGTGTAGCCGTAGTTAGGCCACCACTTCAAGAACTCTGTAGCACCGCCTACATACCTCGCTCTGCT
AATCCTGTTACCAGTGGCTGCTGCCAGTGGCGATAAGTCGTGTCTTACCGGGTTGGACTCAAGACGATAG
TTACCGGATAAGGCGCAGCGGTCGGGCTGAACGGGGGGTTCGTGCACACAGCCCAGCTTGGAGCGAACGA
CCTACACCGAACTGAGATACCTACAGCGTGAGCATTGAGAAAGCGCCACGCTTCCCGAAGGGAGAAAGGC
GGACAGGTATCCGGTAAGCGGCAGGGTCGGAACAGGAGAGCGCACGAGGGAGCTTCCAGGGGGAAACGCC
TGGTATCTTTATAGTCCTGTCGGGTTTCGCCACCTCTGACTTGAGCGTCGATTTTTGTGATGCTCGTCAG
GGGGGCGGAGCCTATGGAAAAACGCCAGCAACGCGGCCTTTTTACGGTTCCTGGCCTTTTGCTGGCCTTT
TGCTCACATGTTCTTTCCTGCGTTATCCCCTGATTCTGTGGATAACCGTATTACCGCCTTTGAGTGAGCT
GATACCGCTCGCCGCAGCCGAACGACCGAGCGCAGCGAGTCAGTGAGCGAGGAAGCGGAAGAGCGCCCAA
TACGCAAACCGCCTCTCCCCGCGCGTTGGCCGATTCATTAATGCAGCTGGCACGACAGGTTTCCCGACTG
GAAAGCGGGCAGTGAGCGCAACGCAATTAATACGCGTACCGCTAGCCAGGAAGAGTTTGTAGAAACGCAA
AAAGGCCATCCGTCAGGATGGCCTTCTGCTTAGTTTGATGCCTGGCAGTTTATGGCGGGCGTCCTGCCCG
CCACCCTCCGGGCCGTTGCTTCACAACGTTCAAATCCGCTCCCGGCGGATTTGTCCTACTCAGGAGAGCG
TTCACCGACAAACAACAGATAAAACGAAAGGCCCAGTCTTCCGACTGAGCCTTTCGTTTTATTTGATGCC
TGGCAGTTCCCTACTCTCGCGTTAACGCTAGCATGG
Features (pLannotate 1.2.2; 8 found; start..end, strand, type, name):
      3..39      -  CDS            lacZα (fragment): LacZα fragment of β-galactosidase; lacZ fragment
    596..619     +  promoter       Pc promoter (fragment): intI1 (promoter lies within the coding sequence); class 1 integron promoter
    795..851     +  CDS            GmR (fragment): gentamycin acetyltransferase; aacC1; confers resistance to gentamycin
    858..1649    +  CDS            SmR: aminoglycoside adenylyltransferase (Murphy, 1985); aadA; confers resistance to spectinomycin and streptomycin
   1742..2330    +  rep_origin     ori: high-copy-number ColE1/pMB1/pBR322/pUC origin of replication
   2513..2605    +  CDS            lacI (fragment): lac repressor; lacI; The lac repressor binds to the lac operator to inhibit transcription in E. coli. This inhibition can be relieved by adding lactose or isopropyl-β-D-thiogalactopyranoside (IPTG).
   2660..2687    -  terminator     rrnB T2 terminator: transcription terminator T2 from the E. coli rrnB gene
   2819..2862    +  terminator     rrnB T1 terminator: Escherichia coli rrnB; transcription terminator T1 from the E. coli rrnB gene
