[The description below was written by a language model from this plasmid's Addgene catalogue record and pLannotate feature annotations shown in this document.]
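Description:
pFUSB4_ATAC is a small (about 2.9 kb) intermediate array plasmid for Golden Gate assembly of TALENs, built on the pFUS_B4 backbone. It carries a pre-assembled synthetic block of four TAL effector repeats with the repeat-variable diresidues NI NG NI HD, which under the standard RVD code recognise the bases A, T, A and C, hence the name. The depositor notes that it was made by Golden Gate cloning, and it comes from work describing a simplified 15-RVD GoldyTALEN design for in vivo genome engineering. Having common four-repeat combinations ready as pFUS_B4 modules presumably lets users shorten the first assembly step and combine such a block with other repeat arrays in a final TALEN expression backbone.

The catalogue lists the vector type as mammalian expression/TALEN, but the annotated features show only bacterial maintenance elements and no eukaryotic promoter or nuclease domain, which fits a cloning intermediate rather than an expression construct. Propagation in E. coli relies on a high-copy ColE1/pUC-type origin, and selection uses the aadA (SmR) aminoglycoside adenylyltransferase gene for spectinomycin/streptomycin resistance. This gene lies downstream of a class 1 integron Pc promoter fragment and a short gentamicin acetyltransferase remnant. Other annotations are a residual lacZα fragment, probably what remains of a blue/white screening cassette displaced by the repeat insert, a lacI fragment, and the rrnB T1 and T2 transcription terminators. The automated annotation does not label the TAL repeat array itself. It probably occupies one of the unannotated stretches of the sequence, though the record does not give its coordinates.
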