Addgene plasmid #48417: pFUSB4_ATAC
Depositing lab: Stephen Ekker. Depositing organization: Mayo Foundation for Medical Education and Research. Publication: High Efficiency In Vivo Genome Engineering with a Simplified 15-RVD GoldyTALEN Design. Ma AC, Lee HB, Clark KJ, Ekker SC. PLoS One. 2013 May 29;8(5):e65259. doi: 10.1371/journal.pone.0065259. Print 2013. PubMed 23734242.
Backbone
  Vector backbone: pFUS_B4
  Vector type: Mammalian Expression, TALEN
Growth in bacteria
  Bacterial resistance: Spectinomycin, 50 μg/mL
  Growth temperature: 37°C
  Growth strain: Top10
  Copy number: Unknown
Gene/Insert
  Gene/Insert name: RVD sequence: NI NG NI HD
  Species: Synthetic
  Cloning method: Unknown
  Sequencing primers: 5′ ttgatgcctggcagttccct; 3′ cgaaccgaacaggcttatgt
Terms and licenses: Academic/Nonprofit Terms; Industry Terms: Not Available to Industry
Depositor comments: Plasmid was created using Golden Gate cloning.
How to cite: pFUSB4_ATAC was a gift from Stephen Ekker (Addgene plasmid # 48417 ; http://n2t.net/addgene:48417 ; RRID:Addgene_48417)
