>Addgene plasmid #48417 | pFUSB4_ATAC | addgene partial sequence | sequence record 70675 | pCR8_F1 5'-ttgatgcctggcagttccct-3'
CACGACGTTGTAAAACGACGGCCAGTCTTAAGCGTCTCATGGCCTGACCCCGGACCAAGTGGTGGCTATC
GCCAGCAACATTGGCGGCAAGCAAGCGCTCGAAACGGTGCAGCGGCTGTTGCCGGTGCTGTGCCAGGACC
ATGGCCTGACCCCGGACCAAGTGGTGGCTATCGCCAGCAACGGTGGCGGCAAGCAAGCGCTCGAAACGGT
GCAGCGGCTGTTGCCGGTGCTGTGCCAGGACCATGGCCTGACCCCGGACCAAGTGGTGGCTATCGCCAGC
AACATTGGCGGCAAGCAAGCGCTCGAAACGGTGCAGCGGCTGTTGCCGGTGCTGTGCCAGGACCATGGCC
TGACTCCGGACCAAGTGGTGGCTATCGCCAGCCACGATGGCGGCAAGCAAGCGCTCGAAACGGTGCAGCG
GCTGTTGCCGGTGCTGTGCCAGGACCATGGCCTGACCCCGGACCAAGTGGTGGCTATCGAGACGTCTAGA
CCAGCCAGGACAGAAATGCCTCGACTTCGCTGCTACCCAAGGTTGCCGGGTGACGCACACCGTGGAAACG
GATGAAGGCACGAACCCAGTGGACATAAGCCTGTTCGGTTCGTAAGCTGTAATGCAAGTAGCGTATGCGC
TCACGCAACTGGTCCAGAACCTTGACCGAACGCAGCGGTGGTAACGGCGCAGTGGCGGTTTTCATGGCTT
GTTATGACTGTTTTTTTGGGGTACAGTCTATGCCTCGGGCATCCAAGCAGCAAGCGCGTTACGCCGTGGG
TCGATGTTTGATGTTATGGAGCAGCAACGATGTTACGCAGCAGGGCAGTCGCCCTAAAACAAAGTTAAAC
ATTATGA
